>Addgene plasmid #82761 | pDONR223_IDH2_p.K130del | addgene full sequence | sequence record 161831 | Addgene NGS result
CTTTCCTGCGTTATCCCCTGATTCTGTGGATAACCGTATTACCGCCTTTGAGTGAGCTGATACCGCTCGC
CGCAGCCGAACGACCGAGCGCAGCGAGTCAGTGAGCGAGGAAGCGGAAGAGCGCCCAATACGCAAACCGC
CTCTCCCCGCGCGTTGGCCGATTCATTAATGCAGCTGGCACGACAGGTTTCCCGACTGGAAAGCGGGCAG
TGAGCGCAACGCAATTAATACGCGTACCGCTAGCCAGGAAGAGTTTGTAGAAACGCAAAAAGGCCATCCG
TCAGGATGGCCTTCTGCTTAGTTTGATGCCTGGCAGTTTATGGCGGGCGTCCTGCCCGCCACCCTCCGGG
CCGTTGCTTCACAACGTTCAAATCCGCTCCCGGCGGATTTGTCCTACTCAGGAGAGCGTTCACCGACAAA
CAACAGATAAAACGAAAGGCCCAGTCTTCCGACTGAGCCTTTCGTTTTATTTGATGCCTGGCAGTTCCCT
ACTCTCGCGTTAACGCTAGCATGGATGTTTTCCCAGTCACGACGTTGTAAAACGACGGCCAGTCTTAAGC
TCGGGCCCCAAATAATGATTTTATTTTGACTGATAGTGACCTGTTCGTTGCAACAAATTGATGAGCAATG
CTTTTTTATAATGCCAACTTTGTACAAAAAAGTTGGCACCATGGCCGGCTACCTGCGGGTCGTGCGCTCG
CTCTGCAGAGCCTCAGGCTCGCGGCCGGCCTGGGCGCCGGCGGCCCTGACAGCCCCCACCTCGCAAGAGC
AGCCGCGGCGCCACTATGCCGACAAAAGGATCAAGGTGGCGAAGCCCGTGGTGGAGATGGATGGTGATGA
GATGACCCGTATTATCTGGCAGTTCATCAAGGAGAAGCTCATCCTGCCCCACGTGGACATCCAGCTAAAG
TATTTTGACCTCGGGCTCCCAAACCGTGACCAGACTGATGACCAGGTCACCATTGACTCTGCACTGGCCA
CCCAGAAGTACAGTGTGGCTGTCAAGTGTGCCACCATCACCCCTGATGAGGCCCGTGTGGAAGAGTTCAA
GCTGAAGATGTGGAAAAGTCCCAATGGAACTATCCGGAACATCCTGGGGGGGACTGTCTTCCGGGAGCCC
ATCATCTGCAAAAACATCCCACGCCTAGTCCCTGGCTGGACCAAGCCCATCACCATTGGCAGGCACGCCC
ATGGCGACCAGTACAAGGCCACAGACTTTGTGGCAGACCGGGCCGGCACTTTCAAAATGGTCTTCACCCC
AAAAGATGGCAGTGGTGTCAAGGAGTGGGAAGTGTACAACTTCCCCGCAGGCGGCGTGGGCATGGGCATG
TACAACACCGACGAGTCCATCTCAGGTTTTGCGCACAGCTGCTTCCAGTATGCCATCCAGAAGAAATGGC
CGCTGTACATGAGCACCAAGAACACCATACTGAAAGCCTACGATGGGCGTTTCAAGGACATCTTCCAGGA
GATCTTTGACAAGCACTATAAGACCGACTTCGACAAGAATAAGATCTGGTATGAGCACCGGCTCATTGAT
GACATGGTGGCTCAGGTCCTCAAGTCTTCGGGTGGCTTTGTGTGGGCCTGCAAGAACTATGACGGAGATG
TGCAGTCAGACATCCTGGCCCAGGGCTTTGGCTCCCTTGGCCTGATGACGTCCGTCCTGGTCTGCCCTGA
TGGGAAGACGATTGAGGCTGAGGCCGCTCATGGGACCGTCACCCGCCACTATCGGGAGCACCAGAAGGGC
CGGCCCACCAGCACCAACCCCATCGCCAGCATCTTTGCCTGGACACGTGGCCTGGAGCACCGGGGGAAGC
TGGATGGGAACCAAGACCTCATCAGGTTTGCCCAGATGCTGGAGAAGGTGTGCGTGGAGACGGTGGAGAG
TGGAGCCATGACCAAGGACCTGGCGGGCTGCATTCACGGCCTCAGCAATGTGAAGCTGAACGAGCACTTC
CTGAACACCACGGACTTCCTCGACACCATCAAGAGCAACCTGGACAGAGCCCTGGGCAGGCAGTGATTGC
CAACTTTCTTGTACAAAGTTGGCATTATAAGAAAGCATTGCTTATCAATTTGTTGCAACGAACAGGTCAC
TATCAGTCAAAATAAAATCATTATTTGCCATCCAGCTGATATCCCCTATAGTGAGTCGTATTACATGGTC
ATAGCTGTTTCCTGGCAGCTCTGGCCCGTGTCTCAAAATCTCTGATGTTACATTGCACAAGATAAAAATA
TATCATCATGCCTCCTCTAGACCAGCCAGGACAGAAATGCCTCGACTTCGCTGCTACCCAAGGTTGCCGG
GTGACGCACACCGTGGAAACGGATGAAGGCACGAACCCAGTGGACATAAGCCTGTTCGGTTCGTAAGCTG
TAATGCAAGTAGCGTATGCGCTCACGCAACTGGTCCAGAACCTTGACCGAACGCAGCGGTGGTAACGGCG
CAGTGGCGGTTTTCATGGCTTGTTATGACTGTTTTTTTGGGGTACAGTCTATGCCTCGGGCATCCAAGCA
GCAAGCGCGTTACGCCGTGGGTCGATGTTTGATGTTATGGAGCAGCAACGATGTTACGCAGCAGGGCAGT
CGCCCTAAAACAAAGTTAAACATTATGAGGGAAGCGGTGATCGCCGAAGTATCGACTCAACTATCAGAGG
TAGTTGGCGTCATCGAGCGCCATCTCGAACCGACGTTGCTGGCCGTACATTTGTACGGCTCCGCAGTGGA
TGGCGGCCTGAAGCCACACAGTGATATTGATTTGCTGGTTACGGTGACCGTAAGGCTTGATGAAACAACG
CGGCGAGCTTTGATCAACGACCTTTTGGAAACTTCGGCTTCCCCTGGAGAGAGCGAGATTCTCCGCGCTG
TAGAAGTCACCATTGTTGTGCACGACGACATCATTCCGTGGCGTTATCCAGCTAAGCGCGAACTGCAATT
TGGAGAATGGCAGCGCAATGACATTCTTGCAGGTATCTTCGAGCCAGCCACGATCGACATTGATCTGGCT
ATCTTGCTGACAAAAGCAAGAGAACATAGCGTTGCCTTGGTAGGTCCAGCGGCGGAGGAACTCTTTGATC
CGGTTCCTGAACAGGATCTATTTGAGGCGCTAAATGAAACCTTAACGCTATGGAACTCGCCGCCCGACTG
GGCTGGCGATGAGCGAAATGTAGTGCTTACGTTGTCCCGCATTTGGTACAGCGCAGTAACCGGCAAAATC
GCGCCGAAGGATGTCGCTGCCGACTGGGCAATGGAGCGCCTGCCGGCCCAGTATCAGCCCGTCATACTTG
AAGCTAGACAGGCTTATCTTGGACAAGAAGAAGATCGCTTGGCCTCGCGCGCAGATCAGTTGGAAGAATT
TGTCCACTACGTGAAAGGCGAGATCACCAAGGTAGTCGGCAAATAACCCTCGAGCCACCCATGACCAAAA
TCCCTTAACGTGAGTTACGCGTCGTTCCACTGAGCGTCAGACCCCGTAGAAAAGATCAAAGGATCTTCTT
GAGATCCTTTTTTTCTGCGCGTAATCTGCTGCTTGCAAACAAAAAAACCACCGCTACCAGCGGTGGTTTG
TTTGCCGGATCAAGAGCTACCAACTCTTTTTCCGAAGGTAACTGGCTTCAGCAGAGCGCAGATACCAAAT
ACTGTTCTTCTAGTGTAGCCGTAGTTAGGCCACCACTTCAAGAACTCTGTAGCACCGCCTACATACCTCG
CTCTGCTAATCCTGTTACCAGTGGCTGCTGCCAGTGGCGATAAGTCGTGTCTTACCGGGTTGGACTCAAG
ACGATAGTTACCGGATAAGGCGCAGCGGTCGGGCTGAACGGGGGGTTCGTGCACACAGCCCAGCTTGGAG
CGAACGACCTACACCGAACTGAGATACCTACAGCGTGAGCTATGAGAAAGCGCCACGCTTCCCGAAGGGA
GAAAGGCGGACAGGTATCCGGTAAGCGGCAGGGTCGGAACAGGAGAGCGCACGAGGGAGCTTCCAGGGGG
AAACGCCTGGTATCTTTATAGTCCTGTCGGGTTTCGCCACCTCTGACTTGAGCGTCGATTTTTGTGATGC
TCGTCAGGGGGGCGGAGCCTATGGAAAAACGCCAGCAACGCGGCCTTTTTACGGTTCCTGGCCTTTTGCT
GGCCTTTTGCTCACATGTT
Features (pLannotate 1.2.2; 12 found; start..end, strand, type, name):
    121..213     +  CDS            lacI (fragment): lac repressor; lacI; The lac repressor binds to the lac operator to inhibit transcription in E. coli. This inhibition can be relieved by adding lactose or isopropyl-β-D-thiogalactopyranoside (IPTG).
    268..295     -  terminator     rrnB T2 terminator: transcription terminator T2 from the E. coli rrnB gene
    427..470     +  terminator     rrnB T1 terminator: Escherichia coli rrnB; transcription terminator T1 from the E. coli rrnB gene
    517..553     -  CDS            lacZα (fragment): LacZα fragment of β-galactosidase; lacZ fragment
    570..665     +  protein_bind   attL3: mutant version of attL; recombination site for the Gateway® LR reaction LR Clonase™
    671..2023    +  CDS            IDH2: IDHP_HUMAN - Experimental evidence at protein level: Swiss-Prot protein existence level 1. Plays a role in intermediary metabolism and energy production. It may tightly associate or interact with the pyruvate dehydrogenase complex. From Homo sapiens (Human).
   2031..2126    -  protein_bind   attL3: mutant version of attL; recombination site for the Gateway® LR reaction LR Clonase™
   2145..2163    -  promoter       T7 promoter: promoter for bacteriophage T7 RNA polymerase
   2353..2376    +  promoter       Pc promoter (fragment): intI1 (promoter lies within the coding sequence); class 1 integron promoter
   2552..2608    +  CDS            GmR (fragment): gentamycin acetyltransferase; aacC1; confers resistance to gentamycin
   2615..3406    +  CDS            SmR: aminoglycoside adenylyltransferase (Murphy, 1985); aadA; confers resistance to spectinomycin and streptomycin
   3499..4087    +  rep_origin     ori: high-copy-number ColE1/pMB1/pBR322/pUC origin of replication
