[The description below was written by a language model from this plasmid's Addgene catalogue record and pLannotate feature annotations shown in this document.]
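Description:
pDONR223_IDH2_p.K130del is a Gateway entry clone built on the Invitrogen pDONR223 backbone, carrying a mutant allele of human IDH2 (the mitochondrial NADP-dependent isocitrate dehydrogenase, reference transcript NM_002168). The allele has an in-frame deletion of lysine 130. The plasmid is about 4.1 kb and is propagated in E. coli at high copy from a ColE1/pUC-type origin. Selection is with spectinomycin through the aadA (SmR) aminoglycoside adenylyltransferase gene, which sits downstream of a fragment of a class 1 integron Pc promoter and a remnant of a gentamicin resistance gene.

The IDH2 open reading frame is flanked on both sides by attL recombination sites. The automated annotation labels both as an attL3 variant, in opposite orientations. These sites allow the insert to be moved by LR Clonase recombination into any compatible destination vector. The clone is in "closed" format, meaning a stop codon immediately follows the coding sequence, so it yields native C-termini and is not suited to C-terminal fusions. No promoter drives the insert in this vector, so expression depends on the destination vector chosen. rrnB T1 and T2 terminators lie upstream of the cassette and insulate it from read-through transcription. A T7 promoter lies just outside the downstream att site, pointing back toward the insert. The short lacI and lacZα fragments are backbone remnants.

The construct belongs to the Target Accelerator Plasmid Collection, a set of wild-type and mutant ORFs assembled for high-throughput functional phenotyping of somatic mutations found in lung cancer. It serves as a source clone for building expression constructs to compare this IDH2 variant with the wild-type allele.
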