Addgene plasmid #82761: pDONR223_IDH2_p.K130del
Purpose: Gateway Donor vector containing IDH2, part of the Target Accelerator Plasmid Collection.
Depositing lab: Jesse Boehm & Matthew Meyerson & David Root. Depositing organization: Broad Institute. Publication: High-throughput Phenotyping of Lung Cancer Somatic Mutations. Berger AH, Brooks AN, Wu X, Shrestha Y, Chouinard C, Piccioni F, Bagul M, Kamburov A, Imielinski M, Hogstrom L, Zhu C, Yang X, Pantel S, Sakai R, Watson J, Kaplan N, Campbell JD, Singh S, Root DE, Narayan R, Natoli T, Lahr DL, Tirosh I, Tamayo P, Getz G, Wong B, Doench J, Subramanian A, Golub TR, Meyerson M, Boehm JS. Cancer Cell. 2016 Aug 8;30(2):214-28. doi: 10.1016/j.ccell.2016.06.022. Epub 2016 Jul 28. PubMed 27478040.
Backbone
  Vector backbone: pDONR223
  Backbone manufacturer: Invitrogen
  Vector type: Gateway Entry vector
Growth in bacteria
  Bacterial resistance: Spectinomycin, 50 μg/mL
  Growth temperature: 37°C
  Growth strain: DH5alpha
  Copy number: High Copy
Gene/Insert
  Gene/Insert name: IDH2 (alt name: NM_002168)
  Species: H. sapiens (human)
  Mutation: K130del
  Entrez Gene: IDH2 (a.k.a. D2HGA2, ICD-M, IDH, IDH-2, IDHM, IDP, IDPM, mNADP-IDH)
  Promoter: None
  Cloning method: Gateway Cloning
  Sequencing primers: 5′ M13pUC-fwd; 3′ M13-Rev
Terms and licenses: Academic/Nonprofit Terms; Industry Terms: Not Available to Industry
Depositor comments: CLOSED (stop codon immediately follows insert)
How to cite: pDONR223_IDH2_p.K130del was a gift from Jesse Boehm & Matthew Meyerson & David Root (Addgene plasmid # 82761 ; http://n2t.net/addgene:82761 ; RRID:Addgene_82761)
