>Addgene plasmid #82761 | pDONR223_IDH2_p.K130del | depositor partial sequence | sequence record 157487 | Insert sequence
ATGGCCGGCTACCTGCGGGTCGTGCGCTCGCTCTGCAGAGCCTCAGGCTCGCGGCCGGCCTGGGCGCCGG
CGGCCCTGACAGCCCCCACCTCGCAAGAGCAGCCGCGGCGCCACTATGCCGACAAAAGGATCAAGGTGGC
GAAGCCCGTGGTGGAGATGGATGGTGATGAGATGACCCGTATTATCTGGCAGTTCATCAAGGAGAAGCTC
ATCCTGCCCCACGTGGACATCCAGCTAAAGTATTTTGACCTCGGGCTCCCAAACCGTGACCAGACTGATG
ACCAGGTCACCATTGACTCTGCACTGGCCACCCAGAAGTACAGTGTGGCTGTCAAGTGTGCCACCATCAC
CCCTGATGAGGCCCGTGTGGAAGAGTTCAAGCTGAAGATGTGGAAAAGTCCCAATGGAACTATCCGGAAC
ATCCTGGGGGGGACTGTCTTCCGGGAGCCCATCATCTGCAAAAACATCCCACGCCTAGTCCCTGGCTGGA
CCAAGCCCATCACCATTGGCAGGCACGCCCATGGCGACCAGTACAAGGCCACAGACTTTGTGGCAGACCG
GGCCGGCACTTTCAAAATGGTCTTCACCCCAAAAGATGGCAGTGGTGTCAAGGAGTGGGAAGTGTACAAC
TTCCCCGCAGGCGGCGTGGGCATGGGCATGTACAACACCGACGAGTCCATCTCAGGTTTTGCGCACAGCT
GCTTCCAGTATGCCATCCAGAAGAAATGGCCGCTGTACATGAGCACCAAGAACACCATACTGAAAGCCTA
CGATGGGCGTTTCAAGGACATCTTCCAGGAGATCTTTGACAAGCACTATAAGACCGACTTCGACAAGAAT
AAGATCTGGTATGAGCACCGGCTCATTGATGACATGGTGGCTCAGGTCCTCAAGTCTTCGGGTGGCTTTG
TGTGGGCCTGCAAGAACTATGACGGAGATGTGCAGTCAGACATCCTGGCCCAGGGCTTTGGCTCCCTTGG
CCTGATGACGTCCGTCCTGGTCTGCCCTGATGGGAAGACGATTGAGGCTGAGGCCGCTCATGGGACCGTC
ACCCGCCACTATCGGGAGCACCAGAAGGGCCGGCCCACCAGCACCAACCCCATCGCCAGCATCTTTGCCT
GGACACGTGGCCTGGAGCACCGGGGGAAGCTGGATGGGAACCAAGACCTCATCAGGTTTGCCCAGATGCT
GGAGAAGGTGTGCGTGGAGACGGTGGAGAGTGGAGCCATGACCAAGGACCTGGCGGGCTGCATTCACGGC
CTCAGCAATGTGAAGCTGAACGAGCACTTCCTGAACACCACGGACTTCCTCGACACCATCAAGAGCAACC
TGGACAGAGCCCTGGGCAGGCAGTAG
